LOCUS       Exported 2997 bp ds-DNA circular SYN 21-JUL-2021
DEFINITION  synthetic circular DNA
ACCESSION   .
VERSION     .
KEYWORDS    pTAT-HA
SOURCE      synthetic DNA construct
  ORGANISM  synthetic DNA construct
REFERENCE   1 (bases 1 to 2997)
  AUTHORS   Nagahara H, Vocero-Akbani AM, Snyder EL, Ho A, Latham DG, Lissy NA,
            Becker-Hapak M, Ezhevsky SA, Dowdy SF
  TITLE     Transduction of full-length TAT fusion proteins into mammalian
            cells: TAT-p27Kip1 induces cell migration.
  JOURNAL   Nat Med. 1998 Dec;4(12):1449-52.
  PUBMED    9846587
REFERENCE   2 (bases 1 to 2997)
  AUTHORS   .
  TITLE     Direct Submission
  JOURNAL   Exported Jul 21, 2021 from SnapGene Server 1.1.58
            http://www.snapgene.com
FEATURES             Location/Qualifiers
     source          1..2997
                     /organism="synthetic DNA construct"
                     /mol_type="other DNA"
     primer_bind     1..20
                     /label=T7
                     /note="T7 promoter, forward primer"
     promoter        1..19
                     /label=T7 promoter
                     /note="promoter for bacteriophage T7 RNA polymerase"
     RBS             51..73
                     /note="efficient ribosome binding site from bacteriophage
                     T7 gene 10 (Olins and Rangwala, 1989)"
     CDS             93..110
                     /codon_start=1
                     /product="6xHis affinity tag"
                     /label=6xHis
                     /translation="HHHHHH"
     CDS             114..146
                     /codon_start=1
                     /product="leader peptide from bacteriophage T7 gene 10"
                     /label=T7 tag (gene 10 leader)
                     /note="promotes efficient translation in E. coli"
                     /translation="MASMTGGQQMG"
     CDS             150..173
                     /codon_start=1
                     /product="Xpress(TM) epitope tag, including an enterokinase
                     recognition and cleavage site"
                     /label=Xpress(TM) tag
                     /translation="DLYDDDDK"
     CDS             252..278
                     /codon_start=1
                     /product="HA (human influenza hemagglutinin) epitope tag"
                     /label=HA
                     /translation="YPYDVPDYA"
     primer_bind     complement(379..397)
                     /label=T7 Term
                     /note="T7 terminator, reverse primer"
     terminator      393..440
                     /label=T7 terminator
                     /note="transcription terminator for bacteriophage T7 RNA
                     polymerase"
     rep_origin      537..992
                     /direction=RIGHT
                     /label=f1 ori
                     /note="f1 bacteriophage origin of replication; arrow
                     indicates direction of (+) strand synthesis"
     primer_bind     complement(624..643)
                     /label=F1ori-R
                     /note="F1 origin, reverse primer"
     primer_bind     834..855
                     /label=F1ori-F
                     /note="F1 origin, forward primer"
     promoter        1018..1122
                     /gene="bla"
                     /label=AmpR promoter
     CDS             1123..1983
                     /codon_start=1
                     /gene="bla"
                     /product="beta-lactamase"
                     /label=AmpR
                     /note="confers resistance to ampicillin, carbenicillin, and
                     related antibiotics"
                     /translation="MSIQHFRVALIPFFAAFCLPVFAHPETLVKVKDAEDQLGARVGYI
                     ELDLNSGKILESFRPEERFPMMSTFKVLLCGAVLSRIDAGQEQLGRRIHYSQNDLVEYS
                     PVTEKHLTDGMTVRELCSAAITMSDNTAANLLLTTIGGPKELTAFLHNMGDHVTRLDRW
                     EPELNEAIPNDERDTTMPVAMATTLRKLLTGELLTLASRQQLIDWMEADKVAGPLLRSA
                     LPAGWFIADKSGAGERGSRGIIAALGPDGKPSRIVVIYTTGSQATMDERNRQIAEIGAS
                     LIKHW"
     primer_bind     complement(1341..1360)
                     /label=Amp-R
                     /note="Ampicillin resistance gene, reverse primer"
     rep_origin      2154..2742
                     /direction=RIGHT
                     /label=ori
                     /note="high-copy-number ColE1/pMB1/pBR322/pUC origin of
                     replication"
     primer_bind     2643..2662
                     /label=pBR322ori-F
                     /note="pBR322 origin, forward primer"
     primer_bind     2896..2913
                     /label=L4440
                     /note="L4440 vector, forward primer"
ORIGIN
        1 taatacgact cactataggg agaccacaac ggtttccctc tagaaataat tttgtttaac
       61 tttaagaagg agatatacat atgcggggtt ctcatcatca tcatcatcat ggtatggcta
      121 gcatgactgg tggacagcaa atgggtcggg atctgtacga cgatgacgat aaggatcgat
      181 ggggatccaa gcttggctac ggccgcaaga aacgccgcca gcgccgccgc ggtggatcca
      241 ccatgtccgg ctatccatat gacgtcccag actatgctgg ctccatggcc ggtaccggtc
      301 tcgaggtgca tgcggtgaat tcgaagcttg atccggctgc taacaaagcc cgaaaggaag
      361 ctgagttggc tgctgccacc gctgagcaat aactagcata accccttggg gcctctaaac
      421 gggtcttgag gggttttttg ctgaaaggag gaactatatc cggatctggc gtaatagcga
      481 agaggcccgc accgatcgcc cttcccaaca gttgcgcagc ctgaatggcg aatgggnnnn
      541 nnnnnnnnnn nnnnnnnnnn nnnnnnnnnn nnnnnnnnnn nnnnnnnnnn nnnnnnnnnn
      601 nnnnnnnnnn nnnnnnnnnn nnnnnnnnnn nnnnnnnnnn nnnnnnnnnn nnnnnnnnnn
      661 cnnnnnnnnn nnnnnnnnnn nnnnnnnnnn nnnnnnnnnn nnnnnnnnnn nnnnnnnnnn
      721 nnnnnnnnnn nnnnnnnnnn nnnnnnnnnn nnannnnnnn nnnnnnnnnn nnnnnnnnnn
      781 nnnnnnnnnn nnnnnnnnnn nncctttgac gttggagtcc acgttcttta atagtggact
      841 cttgttccaa actggaacaa cactcaaccc tatctcggtc tattcttttg atttataagg
      901 gattttgccg atttcggcct attggttaaa aaatgagctg atttaacaaa aatttaacgc
      961 gaattttaac aaaatattaa cgcttacaat ttaggtggca cttttcgggg aaatgtgcgc
     1021 ggaaccccta tttgtttatt tttctaaata cattcaaata tgtatccgct catgagacaa
     1081 taaccctgat aaatgcttca ataatattga aaaaggaaga gtatgagtat tcaacatttc
     1141 cgtgtcgccc ttattccctt ttttgcggca ttttgccttc ctgtttttgc tcacccagaa
     1201 acgctggtga aagtaaaaga tgctgaagat cagttgggtg cacgagtggg ttacatcgaa
     1261 ctggatctca acagcggtaa gatccttgag agttttcgcc ccgaagaacg ttttccaatg
     1321 atgagcactt ttaaagttct gctatgtggc gcggtattat cccgtattga cgccgggcaa
     1381 gagcaactcg gtcgccgcat acactattct cagaatgact tggttgagta ctcaccagtc
     1441 acagaaaagc atcttacgga tggcatgaca gtaagagaat tatgcagtgc tgccataacc
     1501 atgagtgata acactgcggc caacttactt ctgacaacga tcggaggacc gaaggagcta
     1561 accgcttttt tgcacaacat gggggatcat gtaactcgcc ttgatcgttg ggaaccggag
     1621 ctgaatgaag ccataccaaa cgacgagcgt gacaccacga tgcctgtagc aatggcaaca
     1681 acgttgcgca aactattaac tggcgaacta cttactctag cttcccggca acaattaata
     1741 gactggatgg aggcggataa agttgcagga ccacttctgc gctcggccct tccggctggc
     1801 tggtttattg ctgataaatc tggagccggt gagcgtgggt ctcgcggtat cattgcagca
     1861 ctggggccag atggtaagcc ctcccgtatc gtagttatct acacgacggg gagtcaggca
     1921 actatggatg aacgaaatag acagatcgct gagataggtg cctcactgat taagcattgg
     1981 taactgtcag accaagttta ctcatatata ctttagattg atttaaaact tcatttttaa
     2041 tttaaaagga tctaggtgaa gatccttttt gataatctca tgaccaaaat cccttaacgt
     2101 gagttttcgt tccactgagc gtcagacccc gtagaaaaga tcaaaggatc ttcttgagat
     2161 cctttttttc tgcgcgtaat ctgctgcttg caaacaaaaa aaccaccgct accagcggtg
     2221 gtttgtttgc cggatcaaga gctaccaact ctttttccga aggtaactgg cttcagcaga
     2281 gcgcagatac caaatactgt tcttctagtg tagccgtagt taggccacca cttcaagaac
     2341 tctgtagcac cgcctacata cctcgctctg ctaatcctgt taccagtggc tgctgccagt
     2401 ggcgataagt cgtgtcttac cgggttggac tcaagacgat agttaccgga taaggcgcag
     2461 cggtcgggct gaacgggggg ttcgtgcaca cagcccagct tggagcgaac gacctacacc
     2521 gaactgagat acctacagcg tgagctatga gaaagcgcca cgcttcccga agggagaaag
     2581 gcggacaggt atccggtaag cggcagggtc ggaacaggag agcgcacgag ggagcttcca
     2641 gggggaaacg cctggtatct ttatagtcct gtcgggtttc gccacctctg acttgagcgt
     2701 cgatttttgt gatgctcgtc aggggggcgg agcctatgga aaaacgccag caacgcggcc
     2761 tttttacggt tcctggcctt ttgctggcct tttgctcaca tgttctttcc tgcgttatcc
     2821 cctgattctg tggataaccg tattaccgcc tttgagtgag ctgataccgc tcgccgcagc
     2881 cgaacgaccg agcgcagcga gtcagtgagc gaggaagcgg aagagcgccc aatacgcaaa
     2941 ccgcctctcc ccgcgcgttg gccgattcat taatgcagga tctcgatccc gcgaaat
//
