[The description below was written by a language model from this plasmid's Addgene catalogue record and the feature table of its GenBank file.]
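Description:
pTAT-HA is an empty bacterial expression backbone of about 3 kb, derived from the Invitrogen vector recorded as pREST-A, and designed for producing recombinant proteins fused to the HIV TAT protein transduction domain. It is propagated in E. coli through a high-copy ColE1/pUC-type origin and selected with ampicillin via the bla (beta-lactamase) gene under its own promoter. An f1 bacteriophage origin is also present, which allows single-stranded DNA to be produced with helper phage.

The expression cassette is driven by a T7 promoter, so it requires a host supplying T7 RNA polymerase, and it uses the efficient ribosome binding site from phage T7 gene 10, with a T7 terminator closing the unit. The N-terminal leader encodes, in order, a 6xHis affinity tag, the T7 gene 10 leader peptide that promotes translation, and an Xpress epitope containing an enterokinase cleavage site, followed further downstream by an HA epitope. According to the catalogue entry, the short, arginine-rich TAT domain sits between the His tag and HA. It is not annotated as a separate feature in the sequence record, though an unannotated gap between the Xpress and HA features is where it would be expected to lie. After HA comes a multiple cloning site (NcoI, KpnI, AgeI, XhoI, SphI, EcoRI, BstBI) for in-frame insertion of a coding sequence of interest.

The resulting His-TAT-HA fusion proteins can be purified by metal affinity chromatography and detected through the HA tag. The associated publication describes their use for direct transduction of full-length proteins into mammalian cells.
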