Addgene plasmid #35612: pTAT-HA
Purpose: (Empty Backbone)
Depositing lab: Steven Dowdy. Depositing organization: University of California, San Diego (UCSD). Publication: Transduction of full-length TAT fusion proteins into mammalian cells: TAT-p27Kip1 induces cell migration. Nagahara H, Vocero-Akbani AM, Snyder EL, Ho A, Latham DG, Lissy NA, Becker-Hapak M, Ezhevsky SA, Dowdy SF. Nat Med. 1998 Dec;4(12):1449-52. 10.1038/4042 PubMed 9846587.
Backbone
  Vector backbone: pREST-A
  Backbone manufacturer: Invitrogen
  Backbone size (bp): 3000
  Modifications to backbone: TAT domain (YGRKKRRQRRR) with 5' 6xHIS and 3' HA followed by MCS consisting of NcoI-KpnI-AgeI-XhoI-SphI-EcoRI-BstBI. See attached map for full cloning information.
  Vector type: Bacterial Expression
  Promoter: T7
  Tag / fusion protein: 6xHIS (N terminal on backbone); TAT (N terminal on backbone); HA (N terminal on backbone)
Growth in bacteria
  Bacterial resistance: Ampicillin, 100 μg/mL
  Growth temperature: 37°C
  Growth strain: DH5alpha
  Copy number: Unknown
Terms and licenses: Academic/Nonprofit Terms; Industry Terms: Not Available to Industry
How to cite: pTAT-HA was a gift from Steven Dowdy (Addgene plasmid # 35612 ; http://n2t.net/addgene:35612 ; RRID:Addgene_35612)
