>Addgene plasmid #35612 | pTAT-HA | addgene partial sequence | sequence record 44597 | T7 5'-TAATACGACTCACTATAGGG-3'
GAAGGAGATATACATATGCGGGGTTCTCATCATCATCATCATCATGGTATGGCTAGCATGACTGGTGGAC
AGCAAATGGGTCGGGATCTGTACGACGATGACGATAAGGATCGATGGGGATCCAAGCTTGGCTACGGCCG
CAAGAAACGCCGCCAGCGCCGCCGCGGTGGATCCACCATGTCCGGCTATCCATATGACGTCCCAGACTAT
GCTGGCTCCATGGCCGGTACCGGTCTCGAGGTGCATGCGGTGAATTCGAAGCTTGATCCGGCTGCTAACA
AAGCCCGAAAGGAAGCTGAGTTGGCTGCTGCCACCGCTGAGCAATAACTAGCATAACCCCTTGGGGCCTC
TAAACGGGTCTTGAGGGGTTTTTTGCTGAAAGGAGGAACTATATCCGGATCTGGCGTAATAGCGAAGAGG
CCCGCACCGATCGCCCTTCCCAACAGTTGCGCAGCCTGAATGGCGAATGGG
[124 nt withheld, positions 472-595]
C
[91 nt withheld, positions 597-687]
A
[49 nt withheld, positions 689-737]
CCTTTGACGTTGGAGTCCACGTTCTTTAATAGTGGACTCTTGTTCCAAACTGGAACAACACTCAACCCTA
TCTCGGTCTATTCT
